>Addgene plasmid #236515 | hCGNL1-Myc-HA | addgene full sequence | sequence record 469305 | Addgene NGS Result
GTGGGGCAGGACAGCAAGGGGGAGGATTGGGAAGACAATAGCAGGCATGCTGGGGATGCGGTGGGCTCTA
TGGCTTCTGAGGCGGAAAGAACCAGCTGGGGCTCTAGGGGGTATCCCC
[124 nt withheld, positions 119-242]
C
[91 nt withheld, positions 244-334]
A
[49 nt withheld, positions 336-384]
CCTTTGACGTTGGAGTCCACGTTCTTT
[37 nt withheld, positions 412-448]
ACCCTATCTCGGTCTATTCTTTTGATTTATAAGGGATTTTGCCGATTTCGGCCTATTGGTTAAAAAATGA
GCTGATTTAACAAAAATTTAACGCGAATTAATTCTGTGGAATGTGTGTCAGTTAGGGTGTGGAAAGTCCC
CAGGCTCCCCAGCAGGCAGAAGTATGCAAAGCATGCATCTCAATTAGTCAGCAACCAGGTGTGGAAAGTC
CCCAGGCTCCCCAGCAGGCAGAAGTATGCAAAGCATGCATCTCAATTAGTCAGCAACCATAGTCCCGCCC
CTAACTCCGCCCATCCCGCCCCTAACTCCGCCCAGTTCCGCCCATTCTCCGCCCCATGGCTGACTAATTT
TTTTTATTTATGCAGAGGCCGAGGCCGCCTCTGCCTCTGAGCTATTCCAGAAGTAGTGAGGAGGCTTTTT
TGGAGGCCTAGGCTTTTGCAAAAAGCTCCCGGGAGCTTGTATATCCATTTTCGGATCTGATCAAGAGACA
GGATGAGGATCGTTTCGCATGATTGAACAAGATGGATTGCACGCAGGTTCTCCGGCCGCTTGGGTGGAGA
GGCTATTCGGCTATGACTGGGCACAACAGACAATCGGCTGCTCTGATGCCGCCGTGTTCCGGCTGTCAGC
GCAGGGGCGCCCGGTTCTTTTTGTCAAGACCGACCTGTCCGGTGCCCTGAATGAACTGCAGGACGAGGCA
GCGCGGCTATCGTGGCTGGCCACGACGGGCGTTCCTTGCGCAGCTGTGCTCGACGTTGTCACTGAAGCGG
GAAGGGACTGGCTGCTATTGGGCGAAGTGCCGGGGCAGGATCTCCTGTCATCTCACCTTGCTCCTGCCGA
GAAAGTATCCATCATGGCTGATGCAATGCGGCGGCTGCATACGCTTGATCCGGCTACCTGCCCATTCGAC
CACCAAGCGAAACATCGCATCGAGCGAGCACGTACTCGGATGGAAGCCGGTCTTGTCGATCAGGATGATC
TGGACGAAGAGCATCAGGGGCTCGCGCCAGCCGAACTGTTCGCCAGGCTCAAGGCGCGCATGCCCGACGG
CGAGGATCTCGTCGTGACCCATGGCGATGCCTGCTTGCCGAATATCATGGTGGAAAATGGCCGCTTTTCT
GGATTCATCGACTGTGGCCGGCTGGGTGTGGCGGACCGCTATCAGGACATAGCGTTGGCTACCCGTGATA
TTGCTGAAGAGCTTGGCGGCGAATGGGCTGACCGCTTCCTCGTGCTTTACGGTATCGCCGCTCCCGATTC
GCAGCGCATCGCCTTCTATCGCCTTCTTGACGAGTTCTTCTGAGCGGGACTCTGGGGTTCGAAATGACCG
ACCAAGCGACGCCCAACCTGCCATCACGAGATTTCGATTCCACCGCCGCCTTCTATGAAAGGTTGGGCTT
CGGAATCGTTTTCCGGGACGCCGGCTGGATGATCCTCCAGCGCGGGGATCTCATGCTGGAGTTCTTCGCC
CACCCCAACTTGTTTATTGCAGCTTATAATGGTTACAAATAAAGCAATAGCATCACAAATTTCACAAATA
AAGCATTTTTTTCACTGCATTCTAGTTGTGGTTTGTCCAAACTCATCAATGTATCTTATCATGTCTGTAT
ACCGTCGACCTCTAGCTAGAGCTTGGCGTAATCATGGTCATAGCTGTTTCCTGTGTGAAATTGTTATCCG
CTCACAATTCCACACAACATACGAGCCGGAAGCATAAAGTGTAAAGCCTGGGGTGCCTAATGAGTGAGCT
AACTCACATTAATTGCGTTGCGCTCACTGCCCGCTTTCCAGTCGGGAAACCTGTCGTGCCAGCTGCATTA
ATGAATCGGCCAACGCGCGGGGAGAGGCGGTTTGCGTATTGGGCGCTCTTCCGCTTCCTCGCTCACTGAC
TCGCTGCGCTCGGTCGTTCGGCTGCGGCGAGCGGTATCAGCTCACTCAAAGGCGGTAATACGGTTATCCA
CAGAATCAGGGGATAACGCAGGAAAGAACATGTGAGCAAAAGGCCAGCAAAAGGCCAGGAACCGTAAAAA
GGCCGCGTTGCTGGCGTTTTTCCATAGGCTCCGCCCCCCTGACGAGCATCACAAAAATCGACGCTCAAGT
CAGAGGTGGCGAAACCCGACAGGACTATAAAGATACCAGGCGTTTCCCCCTGGAAGCTCCCTCGTGCGCT
CTCCTGTTCCGACCCTGCCGCTTACCGGATACCTGTCCGCCTTTCTCCCTTCGGGAAGCGTGGCGCTTTC
TCATAGCTCACGCTGTAGGTATCTCAGTTCGGTGTAGGTCGTTCGCTCCAAGCTGGGCTGTGTGCACGAA
CCCCCCGTTCAGCCCGACCGCTGCGCCTTATCCGGTAACTATCGTCTTGAGTCCAACCCGGTAAGACACG
ACTTATCGCCACTGGCAGCAGCCACTGGTAACAGGATTAGCAGAGCGAGGTATGTAGGCGGTGCTACAGA
GTTCTTGAAGTGGTGGCCTAACTACGGCTACACTAGAAGAACAGTATTTGGTATCTGCGCTCTGCTGAAG
CCAGTTACCTTCGGAAAAAGAGTTGGTAGCTCTTGATCCGGCAAACAAACCACCGCTGGTAGCGGTGGTT
TTTTTGTTTGCAAGCAGCAGATTACGCGCAGAAAAAAAGGATCTCAAGAAGATCCTTTGATCTTTTCTAC
GGGGTCTGACGCTCAGTGGAACGAAAACTCACGTTAAGGGATTTTGGTCATGAGATTATCAAAAAGGATC
TTCACCTAGATCCTTTTAAATTAAAAATGAAGTTTTAAATCAATCTAAAGTATATATGAGTAAACTTGGT
CTGACAGTTACCAATGCTTAATCAGTGAGGCACCTATCTCAGCGATCTGTCTATTTCGTTCATCCATAGT
TGCCTGACTCCCCGTCGTGTAGATAACTACGATACGGGAGGGCTTACCATCTGGCCCCAGTGCTGCAATG
ATACCGCGAGACCCACGCTCACCGGCTCCAGATTTATCAGCAATAAACCAGCCAGCCGGAAGGGCCGAGC
GCAGAAGTGGTCCTGCAACTTTATCCGCCTCCATCCAGTCTATTAATTGTTGCCGGGAAGCTAGAGTAAG
TAGTTCGCCAGTTAATAGTTTGCGCAACGTTGTTGCCATTGCTACAGGCATCGTGGTGTCACGCTCGTCG
TTTGGTATGGCTTCATTCAGCTCCGGTTCCCAACGATCAAGGCGAGTTACATGATCCCCCATGTTGTGCA
AAAAAGCGGTTAGCTCCTTCGGTCCTCCGATCGTTGTCAGAAGTAAGTTGGCCGCAGTGTTATCACTCAT
GGTTATGGCAGCACTGCATAATTCTCTTACTGTCATGCCATCCGTAAGATGCTTTTCTGTGACTGGTGAG
TACTCAACCAAGTCATTCTGAGAATAGTGTATGCGGCGACCGAGTTGCTCTTGCCCGGCGTCAATACGGG
ATAATACCGCGCCACATAGCAGAACTTTAAAAGTGCTCATCATTGGAAAACGTTCTTCGGGGCGAAAACT
CTCAAGGATCTTACCGCTGTTGAGATCCAGTTCGATGTAACCCACTCGTGCACCCAACTGATCTTCAGCA
TCTTTTACTTTCACCAGCGTTTCTGGGTGAGCAAAAACAGGAAGGCAAAATGCCGCAAAAAAGGGAATAA
GGGCGACACGGAAATGTTGAATACTCATACTCTTCCTTTTTCAATATTATTGAAGCATTTATCAGGGTTA
TTGTCTCATGAGCGGATACATATTTGAATGTATTTAGAAAAATAAACAAATAGGGGTTCCGCGCACATTT
CCCCGAAAAGTGCCACCTGACGTCGACGGATCGGGAGATCTCCCGATCCCCTATGGTGCACTCTCAGTAC
AATCTGCTCTGATGCCGCATAGTTAAGCCAGTATCTGCTCCCTGCTTGTGTGTTGGAGGTCGCTGAGTAG
TGCGCGAGCAAAATTTAAGCTACAACAAGGCAAGGCTTGACCGACAATTGCATGAAGAATCTGCTTAGGG
TTAGGCGTTTTGCGCTGCTTCGCGATGTACGGGCCAGATATACGCGTTGACATTGATTATTGACTAGTTA
TTAATAGTAATCAATTACGGGGTCATTAGTTCATAGCCCATATATGGAGTTCCGCGTTACATAACTTACG
GTAAATGGCCCGCCTGGCTGACCGCCCAACGACCCCCGCCCATTGACGTCAATAATGACGTATGTTCCCA
TAGTAACGCCAATAGGGACTTTCCATTGACGTCAATGGGTGGAGTATTTACGGTAAACTGCCCACTTGGC
AGTACATCAAGTGTATCATATGCCAAGTACGCCCCCTATTGACGTCAATGACGGTAAATGGCCCGCCTGG
CATTATGCCCAGTACATGACCTTATGGGACTTTCCTACTTGGCAGTACATCTACGTATTAGTCATCGCTA
TTACCATGGTGATGCGGTTTTGGCAGTACATCAATGGGCGTGGATAGCGGTTTGACTCACGGGGATTTCC
AAGTCTCCACCCCATTGACGTCAATGGGAGTTTGTTTTGGCACCAAAATCAACGGGACTTTCCAAAATGT
CGTAACAACTCCGCCCCATTGACGCAAATGGGCGGTAGGCGTGTACGGTGGGAGGTCTATATAAGCAGAG
CTCTCTGGCTAACTAGAGAACCCACTGCTTACTGGCTTATCGAAATTAATACGACTCACTATAGGGAGAC
CCAAGCTGGCTAGCGTTTAAACTTAAGCTTGGTACCGAGCTCGGATCCGCCACCATGGAGCTGTATTTCG
GTGAATATCAACATGTGCAGCAGGAATATGGGGTCCATCTGAGACTCGCAAGTGATGATACCCAAAAATC
AAGGAGTTCCCAGAACTCCAAGGCAGGCTCCTACGGTGTCAGTATTCGGGTCCAGGGAATTGATGGTCAC
CCCTATATTGTCCTGAATAACACAGAACGGTGCCTAGCAGGCACATCGTTTTCTGAAAATGGGCCACCCT
TTCCACCTCCAGTGATAAATAACCTGCCTCTACATTCCAGCAATGGTTCTGTGCCAAAGGAGAACAGTGA
AGAACTTCAGCTTCCAGAAAACCCATACGCCCAGCCTAGCCCAATAAGAAACCTGAAACAGCCCCTGCTC
CATGAGGGCAAGAATGGAGTTCTAGATCGCAAAGACGGGTCTGTGAAGCCATCTCACCTGCTGAACTTTC
AGAGGCATCCAGAGCTTTTGCAACCCTATGACCCTGAAAAGAATGAGTTGAATTTACAAAATCACCAGCC
TTCTGAGAGTAATTGGCTAAAAACGTTGACAGAAGAAGGCATCAACAATAAGAAGCCTTGGACTTGCTTT
CCCAAACCTAGCAATTCCCAACCTACCAGTCCCTCCTTGGAAGACCCGGCCAAATCTGGTGTGACAGCTA
TTCGTTTATGCAGCTCCGTGGTCATAGAGGACCCCAAAAAGCAGACCTCAGTGTGTGTAAACGTTCAGGG
CTGCACCAAGGAGAGGGTGGGAGAGGAGGCCCTTTTCACTAGCGGGAGGCCCCTGACTGCCCACAGCCCA
CATGCCCACCCTGAAACCAAGAAAACCAGGCCAGATGTTCTTCCCATCCGGCGACAGGATTCAGCGGGAC
CCGTCCTGGATGGAGCTCGGTCCCGGAGGTCCTCCTCGTCATCCACAACTCCCACGCCAGCCAACTCTTT
GTACAGGTTTTTACTGGATGATCAGGAATGTGCCATCCATGCCGACAACGTCAATCGTCATGAAAACAGA
AGGTATATTCCCTTCCTGCCAGGAACTGGACGGGATATTGATACAGGATCAATTCCTGGTGTGGATCAGT
TAATTGAAAAATTTGATCAAAAACCTGGGCTTCAGAGAAGAGGAAGGTCTGGGAAGCGAAACAGAATTAA
TCCAGATGACAGGAAAAGATCCAGAAGCGTGGATAGCGCCTTTCCTTTTGGCCTCCAAGGGAACTCGGAG
TACCTGATTGAATTCAGTAGGAACTTGGGCAAGTCAAGCGAACACCTCCTCCGGCCTTCCCAGGTGTGCC
CGCAGCGGCCACTGTCTCAGGAGCGCCGTGGGAAACAGAGCGTGGGCCGCACCTTTGCAAAGCTGCAGGG
AGCAGCGCACGGGGCTTCATGTGCCCACTCCAGGCCTCCCCAGCCGAACATAGATGGGAAAGTTCTGGAA
ACCGAAGGTAGTCAGGAAAGTACAGTGATCCGTGCGCCCTCCCTTGGTGCACAGAGTAAAAAGGAGGGGG
AGGTGAAAACAGCCACCGCTACGCTGATGTTACAGAACCGGGCAGCAGCAACTTCGCCTGATTCTGGTGC
CAAGAAAATTTCCGTGAAGACATTTCCTTCGGCCTCAAATACTCAGGCCACACCGGATCTCTTAAAGGGC
CAGCAAGAGCTCACTCAGCAAACCAATGAGGAGACAGCTAAGCAGATTCTCTACAATTACCTCAAAGAAG
GAAGCACTGATAATGACGATGCTACTAAAAGGAAAGTCAACTTGGTCTTTGAGAAAATCCAGACCTTAAA
GTCTCGAGCAGCTGGGAGCGCCCAAGGAAATAACCAAGCTTGTAATTCCACATCTGAAGTCAAAGATCTA
TTGGAACAGAAAAGCAAGTTGACCATAGAAGTGGCTGAACTTCAGAGACAGCTTCAACTGGAAGTCAAGA
ATCAACGGAACATTAAAGAAGAGAGAGAGAGGATGAGAGCAAACCTAGAAGAGCTCCGAAGCCAACACAA
CGAAAAGGTGGAGGAGAACTCCACATTGCAGCAACGACTGGAAGAAAGTGAAGGGGAGCTCCGGAAGAAT
CTGGAGGAGCTATTCCAGGTGAAGATGGAACGGGAGCAGCATCAGACTGAGATCAGGGATCTCCAGGACC
AGCCCTCAGAAATGCACGATGAACTGGACAGTGCAAAGCGATCGGAGGACAGGGAGAAGGGAGCTCTGAT
TGAGGAGCTCTTACAGGCAAAACAGGATCTTCAAGATCTGCTGATTGCCAAAGAGGAGCAAGAAGACCTC
TTGAGAAAGCGAGAGCGTGAACTCACCGCCCTGAAGGGAGCCCTGAAAGAAGAGGTTTCCAGCCATGATC
AGGAGATGGACAAGCTGAAGGAGCAATATGATGCTGAGTTGCAGGCCCTGAGGGAGAGTGTGGAAGAAGC
AACCAAGAATGTCGAGGTCTTGGCGAGCAGGAGCAACACTTCAGAGCAAGACCAGGCGGGGACTGAAATG
CGCGTGAAGCTTCTGCAGGAGGAGAATGAGAAGCTGCAGGGAAGAAGCGAAGAGCTGGAGCGGAGAGTTG
CTCAGCTTCAAAGGCAGATCGAGGACCTGAAAGGCGATGAAGCCAAGGCGAAGGAAACGCTGAAGAAGTA
CGAGGGAGAAATACGACAGTTAGAGGAGGCCCTTGTGCACGCCAGAAAGGAAGAAAAAGAAGCTGTGTCA
GCCAGAAGGGCCCTGGAGAATGAACTGGAGGCTGCTCAGGGAAATCTGAGTCAGACTACCCAGGAGCAGA
AGCAGTTGTCTGAGAAGCTCAAAGAGGAGAGTGAGCAGAAGGAGCAGCTAAGAAGGTTGAAGAACGAGAT
GGAGAATGAGCGGTGGCACCTGGGCAAAACCATTGAGAAACTGCAGAAGGAGATGGCAGACATTGTTGAG
GCCTCCCGTACCTCAACCCTGGAGCTCCAGAACCAGCTGGATGAGTATAAGGAGAAAAACCGCAGGGAGC
TCGCAGAAATGCAAAGACAGTTGAAGGAGAAAACGCTGGAGGCAGAAAAGTCCCGACTGACAGCCATGAA
AATGCAGGATGAGATGCGTCTGATGGAGGAAGAGTTACGGGACTACCAGAGAGCTCAGGATGAAGCACTC
ACAAAAAGGCAGCTTCTGGAGCAGACGCTGAAGGACCTGGAGTATGAGCTGGAAGCCAAGAGTCACCTCA
AAGATGACCGCAGCAGGCTGGTCAAGCAGATGGAGGCCAAGGTGTCTCAACTGGAGATGGAACTGGAAGA
AGAGAGAAACAACTCAGATTTGCTGTCTGAGAGGATCAGTAGGAGCAGGGAACAGATGGAGCAGTTGAGG
AATGGGCTACTTCAGGAGAGAGCTGCGAGACAAGACTTGGAGTGCGGCAAGATTTCCCTGGAGAGGCAGA
ACAAGGACTTAAAGAGCCGGATTATCCACCTGGAAGGTTCCTACAGGTCCAGCAAAGAGGGGCTGGTTGT
GCAGATGGAGGCCAGGATCGCGGAGCTGGAGGACCGCCTGGAGAGTGAGGAGAGGGATCGGGCCAATCTT
CAGCTCAGCAACCGGCGGCTGGAGCGGAAAGTGAAGGAGCTGGTGATGCAGGTGGATGATGAGCACCTGT
CATTGACTGATCAGAAGGACCAGCTGAGCTTGCGTTTGAAAGCCATGAAGCGGCAGGTGGAGGAGGCTGA
GGAGGAAATCGACAGACTGGAAAGTTCTAAAAAGAAGCTGCAGAGGGAGCTGGAGGAGCAGATGGACATG
AATGAGCATCTGCAGGGGCAGCTCAACTCCATGAAGAAGGACTTAAGACTGAAGAAGCTGCCGAGTAAAG
TGCTGGATGACATGGATGACGACGATGACCTCAGCACGGATGGGGGAAGCCTCTATGAGGCGCCTGTGAG
CTACACATTCTCCAAGGACAGCACCGTCGCCAGCCAGATCGGTACCGAGCAGAAGCTGATCTCAGAGGAG
GACCTGGAGTACCCATACGACGTACCAGATTACGCTGCGGCCGCTCGAGTCTAGAGGGCCCGTTTAAACC
CGCTGATCAGCCTCGACTGTGCCTTCTAGTTGCCAGCCATCTGTTGTTTGCCCCTCCCCCGTGCCTTCCT
TGACCCTGGAAGGTGCCACTCCCACTGTCCTTTCCTAATAAAATGAGGAAATTGCATCGCATTGTCTGAG
TAGGTGTCATTCTATTCTGGGGGGTGGG
Features (pLannotate 1.2.2; 21 found; start..end, strand, type, name):
     77..98      +  promoter       SV40 promoter (fragment): SV40 enhancer and early promoter
    119..547     +  rep_origin     f1 ori (sequence partly withheld): f1 bacteriophage origin of replication; arrow indicates direction of (+) strand synthesis
    561..890     +  promoter       SV40 promoter: SV40 enhancer and early promoter
    957..1748    +  CDS            neo: KKA2_KLEPN - Also known as kan, nptII. Experimental evidence at protein level: Swiss-Prot protein existence level 1. Resistance to kanamycin, neomycin, paromomycin, ribostamycin, butirosin and gentamicin B. From Klebsiella pneumoniae.
   1772..1930    +  CDS            ble (fragment): BLE_KLEPN - Experimental evidence at protein level: Swiss-Prot protein existence level 1. Binding protein with a strong affinity to the bleomycin family of antibiotics. Binds to CL990; an antimitotic-antibiotic compound. From Klebsiella pneumoniae.
   1925..2046    +  polyA_signal   SV40 poly(A) signal: SV40 polyadenylation signal
   2119..2135    -  protein_bind   lac operator: The lac repressor binds to the lac operator to inhibit transcription in E. coli. This inhibition can be relieved by adding lactose or isopropyl-β-D-thiogalactopyranoside (IPTG). lac repressor encoded by lacI
   2143..2173    -  promoter       lac promoter: promoter for the E. coli lac operon
   2188..2209    -  protein_bind   CAP binding site: CAP binding activates transcription in the presence of cAMP. E. coli catabolite activator protein
   2222..2314    -  CDS            lacI (fragment): lac repressor; lacI; The lac repressor binds to the lac operator to inhibit transcription in E. coli. This inhibition can be relieved by adding lactose or isopropyl-β-D-thiogalactopyranoside (IPTG).
   2497..3085    -  rep_origin     ori: high-copy-number ColE1/pMB1/pBR322/pUC origin of replication
   3256..4116    -  CDS            AmpR: β-lactamase; bla; confers resistance to ampicillin, carbenicillin, and related antibiotics
   4117..4221    -  promoter       AmpR promoter: bla
   4280..4332    -  misc_feature   bom (fragment): basis of mobility region from pBR322
   4487..4866    +  enhancer       CMV enhancer: human cytomegalovirus immediate early enhancer
   4867..5070    +  promoter       CMV promoter: human cytomegalovirus (CMV) immediate early promoter
   5066..5099    +  LTR            5' LTR (truncated) (fragment): truncated 5' long terminal repeat (LTR) from HIV-1
   5115..5133    +  promoter       T7 promoter: promoter for bacteriophage T7 RNA polymerase
   5193..9098    +  CDS            CGNL1: CGNL1_HUMAN - Also known as JACOP, KIAA1749. Experimental evidence at protein level: Swiss-Prot protein existence level 1. May be involved in anchoring the apical junctional complex, especially tight junctions, to actin-based cytoskeletons. From Homo sapiens (Human).
   9138..9164    +  CDS            HA: HA (human influenza hemagglutinin) epitope tag
   9215..73      +  polyA_signal   bGH poly(A) signal (across the origin): bovine growth hormone polyadenylation signal
