[The description below was written by a language model from this plasmid's Addgene catalogue record and pLannotate feature annotations shown in this document.]
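Description:
hCGNL1-Myc-HA is a mammalian expression plasmid built on a pcDNA3.1-type backbone (listed as pCDNA3.1A) that carries wild-type human CGNL1, the gene for paracingulin (also known as JACOP), a cytoplasmic protein thought to help link apical junctions, particularly tight junctions, to the actin cytoskeleton. The sequenced plasmid is about 9.4 kb. The insert, recorded as roughly 4 kb, was cloned by restriction enzymes between BamHI and NotI sites. The CGNL1 open reading frame sits downstream of the human cytomegalovirus immediate-early enhancer and promoter and is terminated by the bovine growth hormone polyadenylation signal, giving strong constitutive expression in transfected cells. A T7 promoter between the CMV promoter and the coding sequence allows in vitro transcription or serves as a sequencing primer site. The catalogue entry describes a C-terminal Myc-HA double tag. The automated annotation picks out the HA epitope just after the CGNL1 coding region but does not separately flag a Myc tag, which may lie in the short unannotated stretch between the two.

For propagation in E. coli the plasmid has a high-copy ColE1/pUC-type origin and a β-lactamase gene conferring ampicillin resistance. An f1 origin is also present for single-stranded DNA production. A neomycin phosphotransferase cassette driven by the SV40 early promoter and ending in the SV40 poly(A) signal would permit G418 selection of stably transfected mammalian cells. Small annotated fragments (ble, lacI, lac promoter/operator, bom, an HIV-1 LTR-like stretch) appear to be backbone remnants or spurious matches rather than functional parts. The construct is intended for expressing epitope-tagged human paracingulin in mammalian cells, where the tags support detection or pull-down in studies of tight junction proteins.
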