Addgene plasmid #236515: hCGNL1-Myc-HA
Purpose: For expression of hParacingulinL1 in mammalian cells
Depositing lab: Sandra Citi. Publication: Cingulin binds to the ZU5 domain of scaffolding protein ZO-1 to promote its extended conformation, stabilization, and tight junction accumulation. Vasileva E, Spadaro D, Rouaud F, King JM, Flinois A, Shah J, Sluysmans S, Mean I, Jond L, Turner JR, Citi S. J Biol Chem. 2022 Apr;298(4):101797. doi: 10.1016/j.jbc.2022.101797. Epub 2022 Mar 5. PubMed 35259394.
Backbone
  Vector backbone: pCDNA3.1A
  Vector type: Mammalian Expression
Growth in bacteria
  Bacterial resistance: Ampicillin, 100 μg/mL
  Growth temperature: 37°C
  Growth strain: DH5alpha
  Copy number: High Copy
Gene/Insert
  Gene/Insert name: CGNL1
  Species: H. sapiens (human)
  Insert size (bp): 4001
  Mutation: WT
  Entrez Gene: CGNL1 (a.k.a. JACOP, FLJ14957, KIAA1749, MGC138254)
  Tag / fusion protein: Myc-HA (C terminal on insert)
  Cloning method: Restriction Enzyme; 5′ cloning site BamH1 (unknown if destroyed); 3′ cloning site Not1 (unknown if destroyed)
Terms and licenses: Academic/Nonprofit Terms; Industry Terms: Not Available to Industry
Depositor comments: S2442 (Plasmid collection number)
How to cite: hCGNL1-Myc-HA was a gift from Sandra Citi (Addgene plasmid # 236515 ; http://n2t.net/addgene:236515 ; RRID:Addgene_236515)
